>Addgene plasmid #224766 | pGEMHE:mTRAAK(S93C) | addgene full sequence | sequence record 445088 | Addgene NGS Result
GAAGATCCTTTGATCTTTTCTACGGGGTCTGACGCTCAGTGGAACGAAAACTCACGTTAAGGGATTTTGG
TCATGAGATTATCAAAAAGGATCTTCACCTAGATCCTTTTAAATTAAAAATGAAGTTTTAAATCAATCTA
AAGTATATATGAGTAAACTTGGTCTGACAGTTACCAATGCTTAATCAGTGAGGCACCTATCTCAGCGATC
TGTCTATTTCGTTCATCCATAGTTGCCTGACTCCCCGTCGTGTAGATAACTACGATACGGGAGGGCTTAC
CATCTGGCCCCAGTGCTGCAATGATACCGCGAGACCCACGCTCACCGGCTCCAGATTTATCAGCAATAAA
CCAGCCAGCCGGAAGGGCCGAGCGCAGAAGTGGTCCTGCAACTTTATCCGCCTCCATCCAGTCTATTAAT
TGTTGCCGGGAAGCTAGAGTAAGTAGTTCGCCAGTTAATAGTTTGCGCAACGTTGTTGCCATTGCTACAG
GCATCGTGGTGTCACGCTCGTCGTTTGGTATGGCTTCATTCAGCTCCGGTTCCCAACGATCAAGGCGAGT
TACATGATCCCCCATGTTGTGCAAAAAAGCGGTTAGCTCCTTCGGTCCTCCGATCGTTGTCAGAAGTAAG
TTGGCCGCAGTGTTATCACTCATGGTTATGGCAGCACTGCATAATTCTCTTACTGTCATGCCATCCGTAA
GATGCTTTTCTGTGACTGGTGAGTACTCAACCAAGTCATTCTGAGAATAGTGTATGCGGCGACCGAGTTG
CTCTTGCCCGGCGTCAATACGGGATAATACCGCGCCACATAGCAGAACTTTAAAAGTGCTCATCATTGGA
AAACGTTCTTCGGGGCGAAAACTCTCAAGGATCTTACCGCTGTTGAGATCCAGTTCGATGTAACCCACTC
GTGCACCCAACTGATCTTCAGCATCTTTTACTTTCACCAGCGTTTCTGGGTGAGCAAAAACAGGAAGGCA
AAATGCCGCAAAAAAGGGAATAAGGGCGACACGGAAATGTTGAATACTCATACTCTTCCTTTTTCAATAT
TATTGAAGCATTTATCAGGGTTATTGTCTCATGAGCGGATACATATTTGAATGTATTTAGAAAAATAAAC
AAATAGGGGTTCCGCGCACATTTCCCCGAAAAGTGCCACCTGACGTCTAAGAAACCATTATTATCATGAC
ATTAACCTATAAAAATAGGCGTATCACGAGGCCCTTTCGTCTCGCGCGTTTCGGTGATGACGGTGAAAAC
CTCTGACACATGCAGCTCCCGGAGACGGTCACAGCTTGTCTGTAAGCGGATGCCGGGAGCAGACAAGCCC
GTCAGGGCGCGTCAGCGGGTGTTGGCGGGTGTCGGGGCTGGCTTAACTATGCGGCATCAGAGCAGATTGT
ACTGAGAGTGCACCATATGCGGTGTGAAATACCGCACAGATGCGTAAGGAGAAAATACCGCATCAGGCGC
CATTCGCCATTCAGGCTGCGCAACTGTTGGGAAGGGCGATCGGTGCGGGCCTCTTCGCTATTACGCCAGC
TGGCGAAAGGGGGATGTGCTGCAAGGCGATTAAGTTGGGTAACGCCAGGGTTTTCCCAGTCACGACGTTG
TAAAACGACGGCCAGTGAATTGTAATACGACTCACTATAGGGCGAATTAATTCGAGCTCGGTACCCAGCT
TGCTTGTTCTTTTTGCAGAAGCTCAGAATAAACGCTCAACTTTGGCAGATCAATTCCCCGGGGATCCGAA
TTCTCTAGAGCAAGCTTATGCGCAGCACCACACTCCTGGCTCTGCTGGCACTGGTGCTGCTTTACTTGGT
ATCTGGGGCTCTAGTGTTCCAGGCTCTGGAGCAGCCTCACGAGCAGCAGGCTCAGAAGAAAATGGATCAT
GGCCGAGACCAGTTTCTGAGGGACCATCCCTGTGTGAGCCAGAAGAGCCTGGAGGATTTCATCAAGCTCC
TGGTTGAAGCCCTGGGAGGGGGCGCAAACCCAGAAACCAGCTGGACCAATAGCAGCAACCACTCATCAGC
TTGGAACCTGGGCTGCGCCTTCTTTTTCTCGGGGACCATCATCACTACCATCGGCTATGGCAATATAGTC
TTACACACAGATGCCGGGCGTCTCTTTTGTATCTTCTATGCACTGGTGGGGATCCCACTGTTCGGGATGC
TGCTGGCGGGAGTCGGGGACCGGCTGGGCTCCTCTCTGCGCCGGGGCATCGGCCACATCGAAGCAATCTT
CTTGAAGTGGCATGTGCCACCGGGGCTGGTGAGAAGTCTGTCCGCAGTGCTCTTCCTGCTGATCGGCTGC
CTGCTCTTTGTCCTCACTCCTACCTTCGTGTTCTCCTACATGGAGAGCTGGAGCAAGTTAGAAGCCATCT
ACTTTGTTATAGTGACTCTCACCACTGTAGGCTTTGGCGATTATGTACCCGGCGATGGCACCGGGCAGAA
CTCTCCAGCCTACCAGCCGCTGGTGTGGTTCTGGATCTTGTTTGGCCTAGCCTACTTCGCCTCAGTGCTC
ACCACCATCGGCAACTGGTTGCGAGCAGTGTCCCGCCGAACTCGGGCAGAGATGGGTGGCCTAACGGCAC
AGGCTGCTAGCTGGACCGGCACAGTGACAGCGCGAGTGACCCAGCGAACTGGGCCCAGCGCCCCGCCGCC
AGAGAAGGAGCAACCACTCCTGCCCTCCTCTTTGCCGGCACCGCCTGCTGTTGTTGAGCCAGCCGGCAGG
CCCGGCTCCCCTGCACCCGCAGAGAAGGTTGAGACTCCGTCCCCGCCCACGGCCTCAGCTCTGGATTACC
CCAGTGAGAATCTGGCCTTCATCGACGAGTCCTCAGACACGCAGAGTGAGCGTGGCTGTGCCCTGCCTCG
GGCTCCTCGGGGTCGCCGCCGACCCAACCCATCCAAAAAGCCTTCCAGACCCCGGGGTCCTGGGCGACTC
CGAGACAAGGCCGTGCCGGTGTAGGTCTAGACTCGAGTCGACGGATCCGCGGCCCGCGCATGCCCATGGT
CTCTAGCTTGATCTGGTTACCACTAAACCAGCCTCAAGAACACCCGAATGGAGTCTCTAAGCTACATAAT
ACCAACTTACACTTTACAAAATGTTGTCCCCCAAAATGTAGCCATTCGTATCTGCTCCTAATAAAAAGAA
AGTTTCTTCACATTCTAAAAAAAAAAAAAAAAAAAAAAAAAAAAACCCCCCCCCCCCCCCCTGCAGGCGG
CGCTTAAGTATCCGTACGACGTCCCGGACTACGCGTAAGAATTCGCGGCGCCTAGGGCGGCCGGCGCGGC
TAGCTTGAGTATTCTATAGTGTCACCTAAATAGCTTGGCGTAATCATGGTCATAGCTGTTTCCTGTGTGA
AATTGTTATCCGCTCACAATTCCACACAACATACGAGCCGGAAGCATAAAGTGTAAAGCCTGGGGTGCCT
AATGAGTGAGCTAACTCACATTAATTGCGTTGCGCTCACTGCCCGCTTTCCAGTCGGGAAACCTGTCGTG
CCAGCTGCATTAATGAATCGGCCAACGCGCGGGGAGAGGCGGTTTGCGTATTGGGCGCTCTTCCGCTTCC
TCGCTCACTGACTCGCTGCGCTCGGTCGTTCGGCTGCGGCGAGCGGTATCAGCTCACTCAAAGGCGGTAA
TACGGTTATCCACAGAATCAGGGGATAACGCAGGAAAGAACATGTGAGCAAAAGGCCAGCAAAAGGCCAG
GAACCGTAAAAAGGCCGCGTTGCTGGCGTTTTTCCATAGGCTCCGCCCCCCTGACGAGCATCACAAAAAT
CGACGCTCAAGTCAGAGGTGGCGAAACCCGACAGGACTATAAAGATACCGGGCGTTTCCCCCTGGAAGCT
CCCTCGTGCGCTCTCCTGTTCCGACCCTGCCGCTTACCGGATACCTGTCCGCCTTTCTCCCTTCGGGAAG
CGTGGCGCTTTCTCATAGCTCACGCTGTAGGTATCTCAGTTCGGTGTAGGTCGTTCGCTCCAAGCTGGGC
TGTGTGCACGAACCCCCCGTTCAGCCCGACCGCTGCGCCTTATCCGGTAACTATCGTCTTGAGTCCAACC
CGGTAAGACACGACTTATCGCCACTGGCAGCAGCCACTGGTAACAGGATTAGCAGAGCGAGGTATGTAGG
CGGTGCTACAGAGTTCTTGAAGTGGTGGCCTAACTACGGCTACACTAGAAGAACAGTATTTGGTATCTGC
GCTCTGCTGAAGCCAGTTACCTTCGGAAAAAGAGTTGGTAGCTCTTGATCCGGCAAACAAACCACCGCTG
GTAGCGGTGGTTTTTTTGTTTGCAAGCAGCAGATTACGCGCAGAAAAAAAGGATCTCAA
Features (pLannotate 1.2.2; 17 found; start..end, strand, type, name):
    171..1031    -  CDS            AmpR: β-lactamase; bla; confers resistance to ampicillin, carbenicillin, and related antibiotics
   1032..1136    -  promoter       AmpR promoter: bla
   1231..1266    +  CDS            rop (fragment): Rop protein, which maintains plasmids at low copy number; rop
   1368..1467    +  misc_feature   bom (fragment): basis of mobility region from pBR322
   1473..1630    -  CDS            lacZα (fragment): LacZα fragment of β-galactosidase; lacZ fragment
   1633..1651    +  promoter       T7 promoter: promoter for bacteriophage T7 RNA polymerase
   1659..1676    +  misc_feature   MCS (fragment): pUC18/19 multiple cloning site
   1683..1725    +  5'UTR          Xenopus globin 5'-UTR: translational enhancer from the 5'-UTR of the major beta-globin gene of Xenopus laevis
   1768..2961    +  CDS            Kcnk4: KCNK4_MOUSE - Also known as Traak. Experimental evidence at protein level: Swiss-Prot protein existence level 1. Voltage-insensitive potassium channel (PubMed:9628867). Channel opening is triggered by mechanical forces that deform the membrane. Channel opening is triggered by raising the intracellular pH to basic levels (By similarity). The channel is inactive at 24 degrees Celsius (in vitro); raising the temperature to 37 degrees Celsius increases the frequency of channel opening, with a further increase in channel activity when the temperature is raised to 42 degrees Celsius (By similarity).
   3036..3161    +  3'UTR          Xenopus globin 3'-UTR: 3'-UTR of the major beta-globin gene of Xenopus laevis
   3229..3251    +  CDS            3xHA (fragment): three tandem HA epitope tags
   3303..3321    -  promoter       SP6 promoter: promoter for bacteriophage SP6 RNA polymerase
   3363..3379    -  protein_bind   lac operator: The lac repressor binds to the lac operator to inhibit transcription in E. coli. This inhibition can be relieved by adding lactose or isopropyl-β-D-thiogalactopyranoside (IPTG). lac repressor encoded by lacI
   3387..3417    -  promoter       lac promoter: promoter for the E. coli lac operon
   3432..3453    -  protein_bind   CAP binding site: CAP binding activates transcription in the presence of cAMP. E. coli catabolite activator protein
   3466..3558    -  CDS            lacI (fragment): lac repressor; lacI; The lac repressor binds to the lac operator to inhibit transcription in E. coli. This inhibition can be relieved by adding lactose or isopropyl-β-D-thiogalactopyranoside (IPTG).
   3741..4329    -  rep_origin     ori: high-copy-number ColE1/pMB1/pBR322/pUC origin of replication
