[The description below was written by a language model from this plasmid's Addgene catalogue record and pLannotate feature annotations shown in this document.]
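Description:
pGEMHE:mTRAAK(S93C) is a 4.3 kb in vitro transcription template built on the pGEMHE backbone, designed to produce capped-RNA-style message for expression of a mouse potassium channel in oocytes. It is propagated in E. coli as a high-copy plasmid through a ColE1/pUC-type origin and selected with ampicillin through the β-lactamase gene and its native promoter. The remaining bacterial annotations (fragments of lacZα, lacI, rop and bom, plus the lac promoter, operator and CAP site) are remnants of the pGEM cloning vector lineage and have no role in the payload.

The insert is the roughly 1.2 kb coding sequence of mouse Kcnk4, encoding TRAAK, a two-pore-domain (K2P) potassium channel that is largely voltage-insensitive and is opened by membrane deformation, intracellular alkalinisation and warming. It carries an S93C substitution and was cloned between HindIII and XhoI sites, both retained. A T7 promoter lies upstream, and the open reading frame is flanked by the 5′ and 3′ untranslated regions of the Xenopus laevis major β-globin gene, the defining feature of pGEMHE: these elements enhance translation and stability of the synthetic transcript once injected into oocytes. An SP6 promoter sits downstream in the opposite orientation. A short match annotated as a 3xHA fragment lies outside the coding region, after the 3′ UTR, and is probably not a functional tag on the channel.

The plasmid serves as a template for T7 run-off transcription, with the resulting RNA used for oocyte expression and, typically, electrophysiological recording. The associated work concerns covalent chemogenetic K2P channel activators, which suggests the introduced cysteine serves as a ligand attachment point, although the record does not state this explicitly.
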