Addgene plasmid #224766: pGEMHE:mTRAAK(S93C)
Purpose: In vitro transcription for Oocyte expression of mTRAAK(S93C)
Depositing lab: Dan Minor. Depositing organization: University of California, San Francisco (UCSF). Publication: Development of covalent chemogenetic K(2P) channel activators. Deal PE, Lee H, Mondal A, Lolicato M, Mendonca PRF, Black H, Jang S, El-Hilali X, Bryant C, Isacoff EY, Renslo AR, Minor DL Jr. Cell Chem Biol. 2024 Jul 18;31(7):1305-1323.e9. doi: 10.1016/j.chembiol.2024.06.006. PubMed 39029456.
Backbone
  Vector backbone: pGEMHE
  Vector type: In vitro transcription for Oocyte expression
Growth in bacteria
  Bacterial resistance: Ampicillin, 100 μg/mL
  Growth temperature: 37°C
  Growth strain: DH5alpha
  Copy number: High Copy
Gene/Insert
  Gene/Insert name: Potassium channel subfamily member 4 (alt names: Kcnk4; TRAAK)
  Species: M. musculus (mouse)
  Insert size (bp): 1197
  Mutation: S93C
  Entrez Gene: Kcnk4 (a.k.a. Catsperz, MLZ-622, TRAAK, TRAAKt, Tex40)
  Promoter: T7
  Cloning method: Restriction Enzyme; 5′ cloning site Hind III (not destroyed); 3′ cloning site XhoI (not destroyed)
  Sequencing primers: 5′ TAATACGACTCACTATAGGG; 3′ TCGGGTGTTCTTGAGGCTGG
Terms and licenses: Academic/Nonprofit Terms; Industry Terms: Not Available to Industry
How to cite: pGEMHE:mTRAAK(S93C) was a gift from Dan Minor (Addgene plasmid # 224766 ; http://n2t.net/addgene:224766 ; RRID:Addgene_224766)
